>Addgene plasmid #215340 | pMVV110 | addgene full sequence | sequence record 440376 | Addgene NGS Result
CTGTCACCGGATGTGCTTTCCGGTCTGATGAGTCCGTGAGGACGAAACAGCCTCTACAAATAATTTTGTT
TAATACTAGAGAAAGAGGGGAAATACTAGATGAGCAAAGGAGAAGAACTTTTCACTGGAGTTGTCCCAAT
TCTTGTTGAATTAGATGGTGATGTTAATGGGCACAAATTTTCTGTCCGTGGAGAGGGTGAAGGTGATGCT
ACAAACGGAAAACTCACCCTTAAATTTATTTGCACTACTGGAAAACTACCTGTTCCGTGGCCAACACTTG
TCACTACTCTGACCTATGGTGTTCAATGCTTTTCCCGTTATCCGGATCACATGAAACGGCATGACTTTTT
CAAGAGTGCCATGCCCGAAGGTTATGTACAGGAACGCACTATATCTTTCAAAGATGACGGGACCTACAAG
ACGCGTGCTGAAGTCAAGTTTGAAGGTGATACCCTTGTTAATCGTATCGAGTTAAAGGGTATTGATTTTA
AAGAAGATGGAAACATTCTTGGACACAAACTTGAGTACAACTTTAACTCACACAATGTATACATCACGGC
AGACAAACAAAAGAATGGAATCAAAGCTAACTTCAAAATTCGCCACAACGTTGAAGATGGTTCCGTTCAA
CTAGCAGACCATTATCAACAAAATACTCCAATTGGCGATGGCCCTGTCCTTTTACCAGACAACCATTACC
TGTCGACACAATCTGTCCTTTCGAAAGATCCCAACGAAAAGCGTGACCACATGGTCCTTCTTGAGTTTGT
AACTGCTGCTGGGATTACACATGGCATGGATGAGCTCTACAAATAACTCGGTACCAAATTCCAGAAAAGA
GGCCTCCCGAAAGGGGGGCCTTTTTTCGTTTTGGTCCAATGGCGGCGCGCCATCGAATGGTGCAAAACCT
TTCGCGGTATGGCATGATAGCGCCCGGAAGAGAGTCAATTCAGGGAGGTGAATATGCCGCTGACCGACAC
CCCGCCGTCTGTTCCGCAGAAACCGCGTCGTGGTCGTCCGCGTGGTGCTCCGGACGCTTCTCTTGCTCAC
CAGTCTCTGATCCGTGCTGGTCTGGAACACCTGACCGAAAAAGGTTACTCTTCGGTTGGTGTTGACGAAA
TCCTGAAAGCTGCTCGTGTTCCGAAAGGTTCTTTCTACCACTACTTCCGTAACAAAGCTGACTTCGGTCT
GGCTCTGATCAAAGCTTACGACACCTACTTCGCTCGTCTCCTCGACCAGGCGTTCCTGGACGGTTCGCTG
GCTCCGCTGGCTCGTCTGCGTCTGTTCACCCGTATGGCTGAAGAAGGTATGGCTCGTCACGGTTTCCGTC
GTGGTTGCCTGGTTGGTAACCTGGGTCAGGAAATGGGCGCTCTGCCGGACGACTTCCGTGCTGCTCTGAT
CGGTGTTCTGGAAACCTGGCAACATCGTACCGCTCAGCTGTTCCGTGAAGCTCAGGCTTGCGGTGAACTG
TCTGCTGACCATGACCCGGACGCTCTGGCTGAAGCTTTCTGGATCGGATGGGAAGGTGCTATCCTGCGTG
CTAAACTGGAACTGCGTCCGGACCCGATGCACTCTTTCACCCGTACCTTCGGTCGTCACTTCGTTACCCG
TACCCAGGAATAATGATAAGGATCCTAATTGGTAACGAATCAGACAATTGACGGCTCGAGGGAGTAGCAT
AGGGTTTGCAGAATCCCTGCTTCGTCCATTTGACAGGCACATTATGCATCGATGATAAGCTGTCAAACAT
GAGCAGATCCTCTACGCCGGACGCATCGTGGCCGGCATCACCGGCGCCACAGGTGCGGTTGCTGGCGCCT
ATATCGCCGACATCACCGATGGGGAAGATCGGGCTCGCCACTTCGGGCTCATGAGCAAATATTTTATCTG
AGGTGCTTCCTCGCTCACTGACTCGCTGCACGAGGCAGACCTCAGCGCTAGCGGAGTGTATACTGGCTTA
CTATGTTGGCACTGATGAGGGTGTCAGTGAAGTGCTTCATGTGGCAGGAGAAAAAAGGCTGCACCGGTGC
GTCAGCAGAATATGTGATACAGGATATATTCCGCTTCCTCGCTCACTGACTCGCTACGCTCGGTCGTTCG
ACTGCGGCGAGCGGAAATGGCTTACGAACGGGGCGGAGATTTCCTGGAAGATGCCAGGAAGATACTTAAC
AGGGAAGTGAGAGGGCCGCGGCAAAGCCGTTCTACCGGCGCGGCAGCGTGACCCGTGTCGGCGGCTCCAA
CGGCTCGCCATCGTCCAGAAAACACGGCTCATCGGGCATCGGCAGGCGCTGCTGCCCGCGCCGTTCCCAT
TCCTCCGTTTCGGTCAAGGCTGGCAGGTCTGGTTCCATGCCCGGAATGCCGGGCTGGCTGGGCGGCTCCT
CGCCGGGGCCGGTCGGTAGTTGCTGCTCGCCCGGATACAGGGTCGGGATGCGGCGCAGGTCGCCATGCCC
CAACAGCGATTCGTCCTGGTCGTCGTGATCAACCACCACGGCGGCACTGAACACCGACAGGCGCAACTGG
TCGCGGGGCTGGCCCCACGCCACGCGGTCATTGACCACGTAGGCCGACACGGTGCCGGGGCCGTTGAGCT
TCACGACGGAGATCCAGCGCTCGGCCACCAAGTCCTTGACTGCGTATTGGACCGTCCGCAAAGAACGTCC
GATGAGCTTGGAAAGTGTCTTCTGGCTGACCACCACGGCGTTCTGGTGGCCCATCTGCGCCACGAGGTGA
TGCAGCAGCATTGCCGCCGTGGGTTTCCTCGCAATAAGCCCGGCCCACGCCTCATGCGCTTTGCGTTCCG
TTTGCACCCAGTGACCGGGCTTGTTCTTGGCTTGAATGCCGATTTCTCTGGACTGCGTGGCCATGCTTAT
CTCCATGCGGTAGGGGTGCCGCACGGTTGCGGCACCATGCGCAATCAGCTGCAACTTTTCGGCAGCGCGA
CAACAATTATGCGTTGCGTAAAAGTGGCAGTCAATTACAGATTTTCTTTAACCTACGCAATGAGCTATTG
CGGGGGGTGCCGCAATGAGCTGTTGCGTACCCCCCTTTTTTAAGTTGTTGATTTTTAAGTCTTTCGCATT
TCGCCCTATATCTAGTTCTTTGGTGCCCAAAGAAGGGCACCCCTGCGGGGTTCCCCCACGCCTTCGGCGC
GGCTCCCCCTCCGGCAAAAAGTGGCCCCTCCGGGGCTTGTTGATCGACTGCGCGGCCTTCGGCCTTGCCC
AAGGTGGCGCTGCCCCCTTGGAACCCCCGCACTCGCCGCCGTGAGGCTCGGGGGGCAGGCGGGCGGGCTT
CGCCCTTCGACTGCCCCCACTCGCATAGGCTTGGGTCGTTCCAGGCGCGTCAAGGCCAAGCCGCTGCGCG
GTCGCTGCGCGAGCCTTGACCCGCCTTCCACTTGGTGTCCAACCGGCAAGCGAAGCGCGCAGGCCGCAGG
CCGGAGGCTTTTCCCCAGAGAAAATTAAAAAAATTGATGGGGCAAGGCCGCAGGCCGCGCAGTTGGAGCC
GGTGGGTATGTGGTCGAAGGCTGGGTAGCCGGTGGGCAATCCCTGTGGTCAAGCTCGTGGGCAGGCGCAG
CCTGTCCATCAGCTTGTCCAGCAGGGTTGTCCACGGGCCGAGCGAAGCGAGCCAGCCGGTGGCCGCGAAG
ATCATCTTATTAAGGGGTCTGACGCTCAGTGGAACGAAAAATCAATCTAAAGTATATATGAGTAAACTTG
GTCTGACAGTTACCTTAGAAAAACTCATCGAGCATCAAATGAAACTGCAATTTATTCATATCAGGATTAT
CAATACCATATTTTTGAAAAAGCCGTTTCTGTAATGAAGGAGAAAACTCACCGAGGCAGTTCCATAGGAT
GGCAAGATCCTGGTATCGGTCTGCGATTCCGACTCGTCCAACATCAATACAACCTATTAATTTCCCCTCG
TCAAAAATAAGGTTATCAAGTGAGAAATCACCATGAGTGACGACTGAATCCGGTGAGAATGGCAAAAGCT
TATGCATTTCTTTCCAGACTTGTTCAACAGGCCAGCCATTACGCTCGTCATCAAAATCACTCGCATCAAC
CAAACCGTTATTCATTCGTGATTGCGCCTGAGCGAGACGAAATACGCGATCGCTGTTAAAAGGACAATTA
CAAACAGGAATCGAATGCAACCGGCGCAGGAACACTGCCAGCGCATCAACAATATTTTCACCTGAATCAG
GATATTCTTCTAATACCTGGAATGCTGTTTTCCCGGGGATCGCAGTGGTGAGTAACCATGCATCATCAGG
AGTACGGATAAAATGCTTGATGGTCGGAAGAGGCATAAATTCCGTCAGCCAGTTTAGTCTGACCATCTCA
TCTGTAACATCATTGGCAACGCTACCTTTGCCATGTTTCAGAAACAACTCTGGCGCATCGGGCTTCCCAT
ACAATCGATAGATTGTCGCACCTGATTGCCCGACATTATCGCGAGCCCATTTATACCCATATAAATCAGC
ATCCATGTTGGAATTTAATCGCGGCCTGGAGCAAGACGTTTCCCGTTGAATATGGCTCATAACACCCCTT
GTATTACTGTTTATGTAAGCAGACAGTTTTATTGTTCATGATGATATATTTTTATCTTGTGCAATGTACA
TCAGAGATTTTGAGACACAACCAATTATTGAAGGCCTCCCTAACGGGGGGCCTTTTTTTGTTTCTGGTCT
CCCGCTTAACGATCGTTGGCTGCGCTAGCAAGTAAGGCCGACGCTTCACAACCGCACTTGATTTAATAGA
CCATACCGTCTATTATTTCTGGCCATAG
Features (pLannotate 1.2.2; 12 found; start..end, strand, type, name):
      1..50      +  misc_RNA       sTRSV HHRz: hammerhead ribozyme from the tobacco ringspot virus satellite RNA (Khvorova et al., 2003)
    100..813     +  CDS            Superfolder GFP: Superfolder GFP is a basic (constitutively fluorescent) green fluorescent protein published in 2005, derived from Aequorea victoria. It is reported to be a very rapidly-maturing weak dimer.
    890..963     +  promoter       lacIq promoter (fragment): lacI (mutant); In the lacIq allele, a single base change in the promoter boosts expression of the lacI gene about 10-fold.
    964..1620    +  CDS            acuR: ACUR_RHOS4 - Experimental evidence at protein level: Swiss-Prot protein existence level 1. A transcriptional repressor for its operon. Probably binds to 2 operator sequences in the promoter. From Rhodobacter sphaeroides (strain ATCC 17023 / DSM 158 / JCM 6121 / NBRC 12203 / NCIMB 8253 / ATH 2.4.1.) (Cereibacter sphaeroides).
   1728..1746    -  promoter       tet promoter (fragment): E. coli promoter for tetracycline efflux protein gene
   1756..1876    +  CDS            TcR (fragment): tetracycline efflux protein; tet; confers resistance to tetracycline
   1895..1917    -  rep_origin     RSF ori (fragment): Plasmids containing the RSF 1030 origin of replication can be propagated in E. coli cells that contain additional plasmids with compatible origins.
   1934..1960    +  misc_feature   bom (fragment): basis of mobility region from pBR322
   2059..2114    -  rep_origin     RSF ori (fragment): Plasmids containing the RSF 1030 origin of replication can be propagated in E. coli cells that contain additional plasmids with compatible origins.
   2202..2864    -  CDS            pBBR1 Rep: replication protein for the broad-host-range plasmid pBBR1 from Bordetella bronchiseptica
   2865..3636    -  rep_origin     pBBR1 oriV: replication origin of the broad-host-range plasmid pBBR1 from Bordetella bronchiseptica; requires the pBBR1 Rep protein for replication
   3725..4540    -  CDS            KanR: aminoglycoside phosphotransferase; aph(3')-Ia; confers resistance to kanamycin in bacteria or G418 (Geneticin®) in eukaryotes
