[The description below was written by a language model from this plasmid's Addgene catalogue record and pLannotate feature annotations shown in this document.]
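Description:
pMVV110 is a low-copy bacterial expression and synthetic-biology plasmid built on the broad-host-range pBBR1 replicon, carrying an acrylic acid-inducible superfolder GFP reporter. Replication depends on the pBBR1 oriV together with the plasmid-encoded pBBR1 Rep protein, a pairing that works in many Gram-negative species beyond E. coli. This fits the construct's origin in a toolbox developed for nitrogen-fixing soil microbes. Selection is by kanamycin through an aph(3')-Ia aminoglycoside phosphotransferase gene. The annotation also flags short fragments resembling a tet promoter, a tetracycline resistance gene, the RSF origin and the pBR322 bom region. These appear to be backbone remnants rather than functional parts.

The payload is the acrylic acid sensor cassette from the Marionette collection, moved into this backbone by Gibson assembly. AcuR, a transcriptional repressor from Rhodobacter sphaeroides in its optimised AcuR-AM form, is expressed constitutively; the feature table places a lacIq-type promoter fragment directly upstream of its coding sequence. AcuR represses the PAcu promoter, and acrylic acid relieves that repression to allow sfGFP transcription. PAcu itself was not picked up as an annotated feature. A hammerhead ribozyme from the tobacco ringspot virus satellite RNA sits just upstream of sfGFP, an arrangement commonly used as an insulator that cleaves off the promoter-derived 5' leader so that translation is less dependent on promoter context. sfGFP carries no tag.

The plasmid is suited to characterising inducible expression in non-model bacteria by fluorescence. The catalogue lists a total size of 5,788 bp, whereas the sequenced record behind the feature table is 4,788 nt, a discrepancy the record does not explain.
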