Addgene plasmid #215340: pMVV110
Purpose: Expresses sfGFP under induction with the Acrylic Acid Marionette Cassette (acuRAM + PAcu-sfGFP) with a BBR1 backbone.
Depositing lab: Brian Pfleger. Depositing organization: University of Wisconsin, Madison. Publication: Synthetic Biology Toolbox for Nitrogen-Fixing Soil Microbes. Venkataraman M, Ynigez-Gutierrez A, Infante V, MacIntyre A, Fernandes-Junior PI, Ane JM, Pfleger B. ACS Synth Biol. 2023 Dec 15;12(12):3623-3634. doi: 10.1021/acssynbio.3c00414. Epub 2023 Nov 21. PubMed 37988619.
Backbone
  Vector backbone: BBR1
  Backbone size w/o insert (bp): 4000
  Total vector size (bp): 5788
  Modifications to backbone: Constitutive AcuRAM expression
  Vector type: Bacterial Expression, Synthetic Biology
Growth in bacteria
  Bacterial resistance: Kanamycin, 50 μg/mL
  Growth temperature: 37°C
  Growth strain: DH5alpha
  Copy number: Low Copy
Gene/Insert
  Gene/Insert name: sfGFP
  Species: Synthetic
  Insert size (bp): 711
  Promoter: PAcu
  Tag / fusion protein: None
  Cloning method: Gibson Cloning
  Sequencing primers: 5′ na
Resource information
  A portion of this plasmid was derived from a plasmid made by: Optimized induction cassettes were cloned from the Marionette sensor collection into broad host origin BBR1: https://www.addgene.org/kits/marionette-sensor-collection/ https://doi.org/10.1038/s41589-018-0168-3
Terms and licenses: Academic/Nonprofit Terms; Industry Terms: Not Available to Industry
How to cite: pMVV110 was a gift from Brian Pfleger (Addgene plasmid # 215340 ; http://n2t.net/addgene:215340 ; RRID:Addgene_215340)
